Addgene plasmid #230256: AiP12875 - pAAV-AiE0586m-minBG-SYFP2-WPRE3-BGHpA (Alias: CN2875)
Purpose: AiE0586m is an enhancer sequence, designed to drive AAV-mediated transgene expression in specific populations of brain cells
Depositing lab: Allen Institute for Brain Science & Boaz Levi. Depositing organization: Allen Institute. Publication: A suite of enhancer AAVs and transgenic mouse lines for genetic access to cortical cell types. Ben-Simon Y, Hooper M, Narayan S, Daigle TL, Dwivedi D, Way SW, Oster A, Stafford DA, Mich JK, Taormina MJ, Martinez RA, Opitz-Araya X, Roth JR, Alexander JR, Allen S, Amster A, Arbuckle J, Ayala A, Baker PM, Bakken TE, Barcelli T, Barta S, Bendrick J, Bertagnolli D, Bielstein C, Bishwakarma P, Bowlus J, Boyer G, Brouner K, Casian B, Casper T, Chakka AB, Chakrabarty R, Chance RK, Chavan S, Clark M, Colbert K, Collman F, Daniel S, Departee M, DiValentin P, Donadio N, Dotson N, Egdorf T, Fliss T, Gabitto M, Garcia J, Gary A, Gasperini M, Gloe J, Goldy J, Gore BB, Graybuck L, Greisman N, Haeseleer F, Halterman C, Haradon Z, Hastings SD, Helback O, Ho W, Hockemeyer D, Huang C, Huff S, Hunker A, Johansen N, Jones D, Juneau Z, Kalmbach B, Kannan M, Khem S, Kussick E, Kutsal R, Larsen R, Lee C, Lee AY, Leibly M, Lenz GH, Li S, Liang E, Lusk N, Madigan Z, Malloy J, Malone J, McCue R, Melchor J, Mollenkopf T, Moosman S, Morin E, Newman D, Ng L, Ngo K, Omstead V, Otto S, Oyama A, Pena N, Pham T, Phillips E, Pom CA, Potekhina L, Ransford S, Ray PL, Rette D, Reynoldson C, Rimorin C, Rocha D, Ruiz A, Sanchez REA, Sawyer L, Sedeno-Cortes A, Sevigny JP, Shapovalova N, Shepard N, Shulga L, Sigler AR, Siverts L, Soliman S, Somasundaram S, Staats B, Stewart K, Szelenyi E, Tieu M, Trader C, Tran A, van Velthoven CTJ, Walker M, Wang Y, Weed N, Wirthlin M, Wood T, Wynalda B, Yao Z, Zhou T, Ariza J, Dee N, Reding M, Ronellenfitch K, Mufti S, Sunkin SM, Smith KA, Esposito L, Waters J, Thyagarajan B, Yao S, Lein ES, Zeng H, Levi BP, Ngai J, Ting JT, Tasic B. Cell. 2025 May 16:S0092-8674(25)00513-6. doi: 10.1016/j.cell.2025.05.002. PubMed 40403729.
Backbone
  Vector backbone: pAAV2
  Vector type: AAV
Growth in bacteria
  Bacterial resistance: Ampicillin, 100 μg/mL
  Growth temperature: 37°C
  Growth strain: NEB Stable
  Copy number: High Copy
Gene/Insert
  Gene/Insert name: SYFP2
  Species: Synthetic
  Promoter: minBG
  Cloning method: Gibson Cloning
Terms and licenses: Academic/Nonprofit Terms; Industry Terms: Not Available to Industry
How to cite: AiP12875 - pAAV-AiE0586m-minBG-SYFP2-WPRE3-BGHpA (Alias: CN2875) was a gift from Allen Institute for Brain Science & Boaz Levi (Addgene plasmid # 230256 ; http://n2t.net/addgene:230256 ; RRID:Addgene_230256)
