[The description below was written by a language model from this plasmid's Addgene catalogue record and pLannotate feature annotations shown in this document.]
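Description:
AiP12875 - pAAV-AiE0586m-minBG-SYFP2-WPRE3-BGHpA (alias CN2875) is an AAV transfer plasmid built on a pAAV2 backbone and used to produce recombinant adeno-associated virus that reports the activity of a candidate brain enhancer. In bacteria it is maintained at high copy through a ColE1/pUC-type origin and selected with ampicillin via the bla gene and its promoter. An f1 phage origin and short remnants of pBR322 rop and bom sequences are also present in the backbone. The recorded growth strain is a recombination-reduced E. coli host, a common choice for keeping the repeat-rich AAV inverted terminal repeats intact.

The payload lies between AAV2 ITRs, which are the cis elements needed for replication and packaging of the vector genome. The 4,827 nt annotation detects one ITR in full and the other only as two short fragments. Within the cassette, the enhancer AiE0586m sits upstream of the minimal beta-globin promoter (minBG), which has little activity on its own, so transcription depends largely on the enhancer. Neither the enhancer nor minBG was annotated automatically; they presumably occupy the unannotated region upstream of the reporter. The reporter is SYFP2, a rapidly maturing monomeric yellow fluorescent protein derived from Aequorea victoria. It is followed by WPRE3, a shortened woodchuck hepatitis virus posttranscriptional element that appears as two WPRE fragments and boosts transcript expression, and then by the bovine growth hormone polyadenylation signal.

The stated purpose is to drive AAV-mediated transgene expression in specific populations of brain cells, with SYFP2 fluorescence marking the labelled cells. The record does not state which cell population AiE0586m targets, though the associated publication concerns genetic access to cortical cell types.
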