Features (pLannotate 1.2.2; 14 found; start..end, strand, type, name):
    183..210     -  repeat_region  AAV2 ITR (fragment): inverted terminal repeat of adeno-associated virus serotype 2 inverted
    239..266     -  repeat_region  AAV2 ITR (fragment): inverted terminal repeat of adeno-associated virus serotype 2 inverted
    339..927     -  rep_origin     ori: high-copy-number ColE1/pMB1/pBR322/pUC origin of replication
   1098..1958    -  CDS            AmpR: β-lactamase; bla; confers resistance to ampicillin, carbenicillin, and related antibiotics
   1959..2063    -  promoter       AmpR promoter: bla
   2158..2193    +  CDS            rop (fragment): Rop protein, which maintains plasmids at low copy number; rop
   2295..2344    +  misc_feature   bom (fragment): basis of mobility region from pBR322
   2345..2800    -  rep_origin     f1 ori (sequence partly withheld): f1 bacteriophage origin of replication; arrow indicates direction of (+) strand synthesis
   2819..2870    +  misc_feature   bom (fragment): basis of mobility region from pBR322
   2875..3015    -  repeat_region  AAV2 ITR: inverted terminal repeat of adeno-associated virus serotype 2 inverted
   3133..3244    -  polyA_signal   bGH poly(A) signal: bovine growth hormone polyadenylation signal
   3261..3341    -  misc_feature   WPRE (fragment): woodchuck hepatitis virus posttranscriptional regulatory element
   3347..3504    -  misc_feature   WPRE (fragment): woodchuck hepatitis virus posttranscriptional regulatory element
   3544..4260    -  CDS            SYFP2: SYFP2 is a basic (constitutively fluorescent) yellow fluorescent protein published in 2006, derived from Aequorea victoria. It is reported to be a very rapidly-maturing monomer with moderate acid sensitivity.
>Addgene plasmid #230256 | AiP12875 - pAAV-AiE0586m-minBG-SYFP2-WPRE3-BGHpA (Alias: CN2875) | addgene full sequence | sequence record 470557 | Addgene NGS Result
TCCTAGTGCACACACTATTTACTATTTGCCTCTTTCTCTTCCATCTCTCCACCACTTACTTGTTCATCTA
AGTAGTACCCAGGGCCTCTGGGTGTCTGGGGTCACCATAGGAGTGTTATGCCCTGGCTATGCTACGCGTG
CGGCCGCAGGAACCCCTAGTGATGGAGTTGGCCACTCCCTCTCTGCGCGCTCGCTCGCTCACTGAGGCCG
GGCGACCAAAGGTCGCCCGACGCCCGGGCGGCCTCAGTGAGCGAGCGAGCGCGCAGCTGCCTGCAGGACA
TGTGAGCAAAAGGCCAGCAAAAGGCCAGGAACCGTAAAAAGGCCGCGTTGCTGGCGTTTTTCCATAGGCT
CCGCCCCCCTGACGAGCATCACAAAAATCGACGCTCAAGTCAGAGGTGGCGAAACCCGACAGGACTATAA
AGATACCAGGCGTTTCCCCCTGGAAGCTCCCTCGTGCGCTCTCCTGTTCCGACCCTGCCGCTTACCGGAT
ACCTGTCCGCCTTTCTCCCTTCGGGAAGCGTGGCGCTTTCTCATAGCTCACGCTGTAGGTATCTCAGTTC
GGTGTAGGTCGTTCGCTCCAAGCTGGGCTGTGTGCACGAACCCCCCGTTCAGCCCGACCGCTGCGCCTTA
TCCGGTAACTATCGTCTTGAGTCCAACCCGGTAAGACACGACTTATCGCCACTGGCAGCAGCCACTGGTA
ACAGGATTAGCAGAGCGAGGTATGTAGGCGGTGCTACAGAGTTCTTGAAGTGGTGGCCTAACTACGGCTA
CACTAGAAGAACAGTATTTGGTATCTGCGCTCTGCTGAAGCCAGTTACCTTCGGAAAAAGAGTTGGTAGC
TCTTGATCCGGCAAACAAACCACCGCTGGTAGCGGTGGTTTTTTTGTTTGCAAGCAGCAGATTACGCGCA
GAAAAAAAGGATCTCAAGAAGATCCTTTGATCTTTTCTACGGGGTCTGACGCTCAGTGGAACGAAAACTC
ACGTTAAGGGATTTTGGTCATGAGATTATCAAAAAGGATCTTCACCTAGATCCTTTTAAATTAAAAATGA
AGTTTTAAATCAATCTAAAGTATATATGAGTAAACTTGGTCTGACAGTTACCAATGCTTAATCAGTGAGG
CACCTATCTCAGCGATCTGTCTATTTCGTTCATCCATAGTTGCCTGACTCCCCGTCGTGTAGATAACTAC
GATACGGGAGGGCTTACCATCTGGCCCCAGTGCTGCAATGATACCGCGAGACCCACGCTCACCGGCTCCA
GATTTATCAGCAATAAACCAGCCAGCCGGAAGGGCCGAGCGCAGAAGTGGTCCTGCAACTTTATCCGCCT
CCATCCAGTCTATTAATTGTTGCCGGGAAGCTAGAGTAAGTAGTTCGCCAGTTAATAGTTTGCGCAACGT
TGTTGCCATTGCTACAGGCATCGTGGTGTCACGCTCGTCGTTTGGTATGGCTTCATTCAGCTCCGGTTCC
CAACGATCAAGGCGAGTTACATGATCCCCCATGTTGTGCAAAAAAGCGGTTAGCTCCTTCGGTCCTCCGA
TCGTTGTCAGAAGTAAGTTGGCCGCAGTGTTATCACTCATGGTTATGGCAGCACTGCATAATTCTCTTAC
TGTCATGCCATCCGTAAGATGCTTTTCTGTGACTGGTGAGTACTCAACCAAGTCATTCTGAGAATAGTGT
ATGCGGCGACCGAGTTGCTCTTGCCCGGCGTCAATACGGGATAATACCGCGCCACATAGCAGAACTTTAA
AAGTGCTCATCATTGGAAAACGTTCTTCGGGGCGAAAACTCTCAAGGATCTTACCGCTGTTGAGATCCAG
TTCGATGTAACCCACTCGTGCACCCAACTGATCTTCAGCATCTTTTACTTTCACCAGCGTTTCTGGGTGA
GCAAAAACAGGAAGGCAAAATGCCGCAAAAAAGGGAATAAGGGCGACACGGAAATGTTGAATACTCATAC
TCTTCCTTTTTCAATATTATTGAAGCATTTATCAGGGTTATTGTCTCATGAGCGGATACATATTTGAATG
TATTTAGAAAAATAAACAAATAGGGGTTCCGCGCACATTTCCCCGAAAAGTGCCACCTGACGTCTAAGAA
ACCATTATTATCATGACATTAACCTATAAAAATAGGCGTATCACGAGGCCCTTTCGTCTCGCGCGTTTCG
GTGATGACGGTGAAAACCTCTGACACATGCAGCTCCCGGAGACGGTCACAGCTTGTCTGTAAGCGGATGC
CGGGAGCAGACAAGCCCGTCAGGGCGCGTCAGCGGGTGTTGGCGGGTGTCGGGGCTGGCTTAACTATGCG
GCATCAGAGCAGATTGTACTGAGAGTGCACCATAAAATTGTAAACGTTAATATTTTGTTAAAATTCGCGT
TAAATTTTTGTTAAATCAGCTCATTTTTTAACCAATAGACCGAAATCGGCAAAATCCCTTATAAATCAAA
AGAATAGCCCGAGATAGAGT
[37 nt withheld, positions 2471-2507]
AAAGAACGTGGACTCCAACGTCAAAGG
[141 nt withheld, positions 2535-2675]
G
[46 nt withheld, positions 2677-2722]
A
[95 nt withheld, positions 2724-2818]
TATGCGGTGTGAAATACCGCACAGATGCGTAAGGAGAAAATACCGCATCAGGCGCCCCTGCAGGCAGCTG
CGCGCTCGCTCGCTCACTGAGGCCGCCCGGGCAAAGCCCGGGCGTCGGGCGACCTTTGGTCGCCCGGCCT
CAGTGAGCGAGCGAGCGCGCAGAGAGGGAGTGGCCAACTCCATCACTAGGGGTTCCTGCGGCCGCTCGGT
CCGCACGTGAGATCTCATGCCTGCTATTGTCTTCCCAATCCTCCCCCTTGCTGTCCTGCCCCACCCCACC
CCCCAGAATAGAATGACACCTACTCAGACAATGCGATGCAATTTCCTCATTTTATTAGGAAAGGACAGTG
GGAGTGGCACCTTCCAGGGTCAAGGAAGGCACGGGGGAGGGGCAAACAACAGATGGCTGGCAACTAGAAG
GCACAGTCGAAGATCTCTCGAGCCACGGAATTGTCAGTGCCCAACAGCCGAGCCCCTGTCCAGCAGCGGG
CAAGGCAGGCGGCGATGAGTTCCGCCGTGGCAAGAACTAACCAGGATTTATACAAGGAGGAGAAAATGAA
AGCCATACGGGAAGCAATAGCATGATACAAAGGCATTAAAGCAGCGTATCCACATAGCGTAAAAGGAGCA
ACATAGTTAAGAATACCAGTCAATCTTTCACAAATTTTGTAATCCAGAGGTTGATTATGATATCGAATTC
GCGGCCGCGGCGCGCCGTCGACTTACTTGTACAGCTCGTCCATGCCGAGAGTGATCCCGGCGGCGGTCAC
GAACTCCAGCAGGACCATGTGATCGCGCTTCTCGTTGGGGTCTTTGCTCAGCTTGGACTGGTAGCTCAGG
TAGTGGTTGTCGGGCAGCAGCACGGGGCCGTCGCCGATGGGGGTGTTCTGCTGGTAGTGGTCGGCGAGCT
GCACGCCGCCGTCCTCGATGTTGTGGCGGATCTTGAAGTTGGCCTTGATGCCGTTCTTCTGCTTGTCGGC
GGTGATATAGACGTTGTGGCTGTTGTAGTTGTACTCCAGCTTGTGCCCCAGGATGTTGCCGTCCTCCTTG
AAGTCGATGCCCTTCAGCTCGATGCGGTTCACCAGGGTGTCGCCCTCGAACTTCACCTCGGCGCGGGTCT
TGTAGTTGCCGTCGTCCTTGAAGAAGATGGTGCGCTCCTGGACGTAGCCTTCGGGCATGGCGGACTTGAA
GAAGTCGTGCTGCTTCATGTGGTCGGGGTAGCGGGCGAAGCACTGCACGCCGTAGCCCAGGGTGGTCACG
AGGGTGGGCCAGGGCACGGGCAGCTTGCCGGTGGTGCAGATCAGCTTCAGGGTCAGCTTGCCGTAGGTGG
CATCGCCCTCGCCCTCGCCGGACACGCTGAACTTGTGGCCGTTTACGTCGCCGTCCAGCTCGACCAGGAT
GGGCACCACCCCGGTGAACAGCTCCTCGCCCTTGCTCACCATGGTGGCGACCGGTAGCGCTAGCTTCGAA
AGATCTGGATCCCAGAAGCAAATGTAAGCAATAGATGGCTCTGCCCTGACTTTTATGCCCAGCCCGAGCT
CTCGCTTCTGATACCTGGGGAAAAAAAAGGGTTAGTCATATGTCAAAAATTTATCTGAAAATGTCTGCCC
TCTTCACAGACTCTAGCAGTTCATAGACTGTGTAGATGTTGTGGTGGGCCAACTCAAAGCCCTGGACCTG
GGCCTGGGTGGCAGCTGAGCTAGTTTGCTTGCCAGCCCGTACAATGATAGCAAACTCTTCAGCGCTGCCC
TGGCGAAGCTAGCTCACCCAGTGCTACAGCCAGCAAGGGGCAGGGCCACATCATTTGTACAATGCCAGGT
GGTCACCAAGGCCAGGAGCATCCACCTGGCCTTTGGTGGTGAGAGACACCCGCTCTTTTAGTGCCACCAA
CACAGAAATGGAGCTCAGTAACAGCACAGGCCAGGACATCACTGTGGCCTCATGTGGCATTGCCAGCTAT
TCATATGAGGCTGTTTTCACTACCGTCAAGTTTCCAGTTCTATCCCTTT
